Addgene plasmid #129632: PB-H2A-mScarlet-2A-AKT_KTR-mTq2-2A-ERK_KTR-mNG
Purpose: Visualization of Akt and ERK activity
Depositing lab: Dorus Gadella. Publication: Single-cell imaging of ERK and Akt activation dynamics and heterogeneity induced by G-protein-coupled receptors. Chavez-Abiega S, Gronloh MLB, Gadella TWJ, Bruggeman FJ, Goedhart J. J Cell Sci. 2022 Mar 15;135(6):jcs259685. doi: 10.1242/jcs.259685. Epub 2022 Mar 11. PubMed 35107584.
Backbone
  Vector backbone: PiggyBac
  Vector type: Mammalian Expression
  Selectable markers: Puromycin
Growth in bacteria
  Bacterial resistance: Ampicillin, 100 μg/mL
  Growth temperature: 37°C
  Growth strain: DH5alpha
  Copy number: High Copy
Gene/Insert
  Gene/Insert name: PB-H2A-mScarlet-2A-AKT_KTR-mTq2-2A-ERK_KTR-mNG
  Species: Synthetic
  Promoter: CMV
  Cloning method: Restriction Enzyme; 5′ cloning site Unknown (unknown if destroyed); 3′ cloning site Unknown (unknown if destroyed)
Terms and licenses: Academic/Nonprofit Terms; Industry Terms: Not Available to Industry
Depositor comments: Please visit https://www.biorxiv.org/content/10.1101/2021.07.27.453948v3 for bioRxiv preprint.
How to cite: PB-H2A-mScarlet-2A-AKT_KTR-mTq2-2A-ERK_KTR-mNG was a gift from Dorus Gadella (Addgene plasmid # 129632 ; http://n2t.net/addgene:129632 ; RRID:Addgene_129632)
