[The description below was written by a language model from this plasmid's Addgene catalogue record and pLannotate feature annotations shown in this document.]
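Description:
PB-H2A-mScarlet-2A-AKT_KTR-mTq2-2A-ERK_KTR-mNG is a 9.4 kb mammalian expression plasmid on a PiggyBac transposon backbone, designed to report Akt and ERK kinase activity simultaneously in single living cells. It is maintained in E. coli through a high-copy ColE1/pUC-type origin with ampicillin resistance (bla). For mammalian selection it carries a puromycin N-acetyltransferase cassette, annotated with an HSV TK promoter fragment and an SV40 polyadenylation signal. The PiggyBac format implies that the cargo can be integrated into the genome by co-supplied transposase to make stable lines, although the transposon terminal repeats themselves are not picked up in the automated feature table.

The payload is a single synthetic open reading frame split by two 2A self-cleaving peptide sequences (named in the construct title, falling in the unannotated gaps between coding features). The catalogue lists the promoter as CMV. The annotation more specifically identifies a mouse cytomegalovirus immediate early promoter followed by EF-1α intron A, and a bovine growth hormone poly(A) signal terminates the transcript. The three products are histone H2A fused to the red mScarlet-I, which marks nuclei for segmentation and tracking; an Akt kinase translocation reporter built from a FOXO3 fragment fused to cyan mTurquoise2; and an ERK translocation reporter built from an Elk1 fragment fused to green mNeonGreen. Kinase translocation reporters shuttle between nucleus and cytoplasm according to their phosphorylation state, so the cytoplasmic-to-nuclear fluorescence ratio in each channel serves as a readout of the corresponding kinase. Expression from one transcript delivers all three spectrally separable components together. The associated work applied such reporters to imaging ERK and Akt activation dynamics and cell-to-cell heterogeneity downstream of G-protein-coupled receptors.
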