Features (pLannotate 1.2.2; 21 found; start..end, strand, type, name):
    440..975     +  promoter       mCMV promoter: mouse cytomegalovirus (CMV) immediate early promoter
    999..1941    +  intron         EF-1α intron A: intron upstream of the start codon of human EF-1α
   1949..1993    +  misc_feature   MCS (fragment): multiple cloning site
   1994..2383    +  CDS            H2A1_BOVIN (sequence partly withheld): Experimental evidence at protein level: Swiss-Prot protein existence level 1. Core component of nucleosome. Nucleosomes wrap and compact DNA into chromatin, limiting DNA accessibility to the cellular machineries which require DNA as a template. Histones thereby play a central role in transcription regulation, DNA repair, DNA replication and chromosomal stability. DNA accessibility is regulated via a complex set of post-translational modifications of histones, also called histone code, and nucleosome remodeling. From Bos taurus (Bovine).
   2405..3100    +  CDS            mScarlet-I: mScarlet-I is a basic (constitutively fluorescent) red fluorescent protein published in 2016, derived from synthetic construct. It is reported to be a rapidly-maturing monomer with moderate acid sensitivity.
   3173..4360    +  CDS            FOXO3 (fragment): FOXO3_HUMAN - Also known as FKHRL1 From Homo sapiens (Human).
   4385..5101    +  CDS            mTurquoise2: mTurquoise2 is a basic (constitutively fluorescent) cyan fluorescent protein published in 2012, derived from Aequorea victoria. It is reported to be a rapidly-maturing monomer with very low acid sensitivity.
   5171..5425    +  CDS            Elk1 (fragment): ELK1_MOUSE - Experimental evidence at protein level: Swiss-Prot protein existence level 1. Transcription factor that binds to purine-rich DNA sequences. Forms a ternary complex with SRF and the ETS and SRF motifs of the serum response element (SRE) on the promoter region of immediate early genes such as FOS and IER2 (By similarity). Induces target gene transcription upon JNK-signaling pathway stimulation (By similarity). From Mus musculus (Mouse).
   5441..6148    +  CDS            mNeonGreen: mNeonGreen is a basic (constitutively fluorescent) green/yellow fluorescent protein published in 2013, derived from Branchiostoma lanceolatum. It is reported to be a very rapidly-maturing monomer with moderate acid sensitivity.
   6179..6197    -  promoter       SP6 promoter: promoter for bacteriophage SP6 RNA polymerase
   6223..6447    +  polyA_signal   bGH poly(A) signal: bovine growth hormone polyadenylation signal
   6451..6469    +  promoter       SV40 promoter (fragment): SV40 enhancer and early promoter
   6579..7167    -  rep_origin     ori: high-copy-number ColE1/pMB1/pBR322/pUC origin of replication
   7242..7376    +  polyA_signal   SV40 poly(A) signal: SV40 polyadenylation signal
   7381..7980    -  CDS            PuroR: puromycin N-acetyltransferase; pac from Streptomyces alboniger; confers resistance to puromycin
   7987..8116    -  promoter       HSV TK promoter (fragment): herpes simplex virus thymidine kinase promoter
   8103..8201    +  CDS            UL24 (fragment): UL24_EHV1B - Experimental evidence at transcript level: Swiss-Prot protein existence level 2. May participate in nuclear egress of viral particles. Plays a role in the dispersal of several host nucleolar proteins including NCL/nucleolin and NPM1. Since deletion of host NCL/nucleolin negatively impact on nuclear egress, UL24 supposedly acts on this process through its effect on host nucleoli (By similarity). From Equine herpesvirus 1 (strain Ab4p) (EHV-1) (Equine abortion virus).
   8455..8477    -  promoter       SV40 promoter (fragment): SV40 enhancer and early promoter
   8479..8496    -  promoter       AmpR promoter (fragment): bla
   8537..9397    -  CDS            AmpR: β-lactamase; bla; confers resistance to ampicillin, carbenicillin, and related antibiotics
   9398..9414    -  promoter       AmpR promoter (fragment): bla
>Addgene plasmid #129632 | PB-H2A-mScarlet-2A-AKT_KTR-mTq2-2A-ERK_KTR-mNG | addgene full sequence | sequence record 260250 | Addgene NGS Result
GGCGCGCCTTAACCCTAGAAAGATAGTCTGCGTAAAATTGACGCATGCATTCTTGAAATATTGCTCTCTC
TTTCTAAATAGCGCGAATCCGTCGCTGTGCATTTAGGACATCTCAGTCGCCGCTTGGAGCTCCCGTGAGG
CGTGCTTGTCAATGCGGTAAGTGTCACTGATTTTGAACTATAACGACCGCGTGAGTCAAAATGACGCATG
ATTATCTTTTACGTGACTTTTAAGATTTAACTCATACGATAATTATATTGTTATTTCATGTTCTACTTAC
GTGATAACTTATTATATATATATTTTCTTGTTATAGATATCATCGATAACAGGAAAGTTCCATTGGAGCC
AAGTACATTGAGTCAATAGGGACTTTCCAATGGGTTTTGCCCAGTACATAAGGTCAATGGGAGGTAAGCC
AATGGGTTTTTCCCATTACTGGCACGTATACTGAGTCATTAGGGACTTTCCAATGGGTTTTGCCCAGTAC
ATAAGGTCAATAGGGGTGAATCAACAGGAAAGTTCCATTGGAGCCAAGTACACTGAGTCAATAGGGACTT
TCCATTGGGTTTTGCCCAGTACAAAAGGTCAATAGGGGGTGAGTCAATGGGTTTTTCCCATTATTGGCAC
GTACATAAGGTCAATAGGGGTGAGTCATTGGGTTTTTCCAGCCAATTTAATTAAAACGCCATGTACTTTC
CCACCATTGACGTCAATGGGCTATTGAAACTAATGCAACGTGACCTTTAAACGGTACTTTCCCATAGCTG
ATTAATGGGAAAGTACCGTTCTCGAGCCAATACACGTCAATGGGAAGTGAAAGGGCAGCCAAAACGTAAC
ACCGCCCCGGTTTTCCCCTGGAAATTCCATATTGGCACGCATTCTATTGGCTGAGCTGCGTTCTACGTGG
GTATAAGAGGCGCGACCAGCGTCGGTACCGTCGCAGTCTTCGGTCTGACCACCGTAGAACGCAGAGCTCC
TCGCTGCAGGCAAGCTTGGTAAGTGCCGTGTGTGGTTCCCGCGGGCCTGGCCTCTTTACGGGTTATGGCC
CTTGCGTGCCTTGAATTACTTCCACGCCCCTGGCTGCAGTACGTGATTCTTGATCCCGAGCTTCGGGTTG
GAAGTGGGTGGGAGAGTTCGAGGCCTTGCGCTTAAGGAGCCCCTTCGCCTCGTGCTTGAGTTGAGGCCTG
GCCTGGGCGCTGGGGCCGCCGCGTGCGAATCTGGTGGCACCTTCGCGCCTGTCTCGCTGCTTTCGATAAG
TCTCTAGCCATTTAAAATTTTTGATGACCTGCTGCGACGCTTTTTTTCTGGCAAGATAGTCTTGTAAATG
CGGGCCAAGATCTGCACACTGGTATTTCGGTTTTTGGGGCCGCGGGCGGCGACGGGGCCCGTGCGTCCCA
GCGCACATGTTCGGCGAGGCGGGGCCTGCGAGCGCGGCCACCGAGAATCGGACGGGGGTAGTCTCAAGCT
GGCCGGCCTGCTCTGGTGCCTGGCCTCGCGCCGCCGTGTATCGCCCCGCCCTGGGCGGCAAGGCTGGCCC
GGTCGGCACCAGTTGCGTGAGCGGAAAGATGGCCGCTTCCCGGCCCTGCTGCAGGGAGCTCAAAATGGAG
GACGCGGCGCTCGGGAGAGCGGGCGGGTGAGTCACCCACACAAAGGAAAAGGGCCTTTCCGTCCTCAGCC
GTCGCTTCATGTGACTCCACGGAGTACCGGGCGCCGTCCAGGCACCTCGATTAGTTCTCGAGCTTTTGGA
GTACGTCGTCTTTAGGTTGGGGGGAGGGGTTTTATGCGATGGAGTTTCCCCACACTGAGTGGGTGGAGAC
TGAAGTTAGGCCAGCTTGGCACTTGATGTAATTCTCCTTGGAATTTGCCCTTTTTGAGTTTGGATCTTGG
TTCATTCTCAAGCCTCAGACAGTGGTTCAAAGTTTTTTTCTTCCATTTCAGGGATCCACTAGCGCTACCG
GACTCAGATCTCGAGCTCAAGCTTCGAATTCTGATG
[387 nt withheld, positions 1997-2383]
CGGGATCCACCGGTCGCCACCATGGTGAGCAAGGGCGAGGCAGTGATCAAGGAGTTCATGCGGTTCAAGG
TGCACATGGAGGGCTCCATGAACGGCCACGAGTTCGAGATCGAGGGCGAGGGCGAGGGCCGCCCCTACGA
GGGCACCCAGACCGCCAAGCTGAAGGTGACCAAGGGTGGCCCCCTGCCCTTCTCCTGGGACATCCTGTCC
CCTCAGTTCATGTACGGCTCCAGGGCCTTCATCAAGCACCCCGCCGACATCCCCGACTACTATAAGCAGT
CCTTCCCCGAGGGCTTCAAGTGGGAGCGCGTGATGAACTTCGAGGACGGCGGCGCCGTGACCGTGACCCA
GGACACCTCCCTGGAGGACGGCACCCTGATCTACAAGGTGAAGCTCCGCGGCACCAACTTCCCTCCTGAC
GGCCCCGTAATGCAGAAGAAGACAATGGGCTGGGAAGCGTCCACCGAGCGGTTGTACCCCGAGGACGGCG
TGCTGAAGGGCGACATTAAGATGGCCCTGCGCCTGAAGGACGGCGGCCGCTACCTGGCGGACTTCAAGAC
CACCTACAAGGCCAAGAAGCCCGTGCAGATGCCCGGCGCCTACAACGTCGACCGCAAGTTGGACATCACC
TCCCACAACGAGGACTACACCGTGGTGGAACAGTACGAACGCTCCGAGGGCCGCCACTCCACCGGCGGCA
TGGACGAGCTGTACCAAACCATGGGGTCAGGGGCCACCAACTTCTCTCTTCTGAAACAAGCCGGCGACGT
CGAGGAAAACCCCGGACCTATGGCAGAGGCACCGGCTTCCCCGGCCCCGCTCTCTCCGCTCGAAGTGGAG
CTGGACCCGGAGTTCGAGCCCCAGAGCCGTCCGCGATCCTGTACGTGGCCCCTGCAAAGGCCGGAGCTCC
AAGCGAGCCCTGCCAAGCCCTCGGGGGAGACGGCCGCCGACTCCATGATCCCCGAGGAGGAGGACGATGA
AGACGACGAGGACGGCGGGGGACGGGCCGGCTCGGCCATGGCGATCGGCGGCGGCGGCGGGAGCGGCACG
CTGGGCTCCGGGCTGCTCCTTGAGGACTCGGCCCGGGTGCTGGCACCCGGAGGGCAAGACCCCGGGTCTG
GGCCAGCCACCGCGGCGGGCGGGCTGAGCGGGGGTACACAGGCGCTGCTGCAGCCTCAGCAACCGCTGCC
ACCGCCGCAGCCGGGGGTGGCTGGGGGCTCCGGGCAGCCGAGGAAATGTTCGTCGCGGCGGAACGCCTGG
GGAAACCTGTCCTACGCGGACCTGATCACCCGCGCCATCGAGAGCTCCCCGGACAAACGGCTCACTCTGT
CCCAGATCTACGAGTGGATGGTGCGTTGCGTGCCCTACTTCAAGGATAAGGGCGACAGCAACAGCTCTGC
CGGCTGGAAGAACTCCATCCGGCGCAACCTGTCACTGCATAGTCGATTCATGCGGGTCCAGAATGAGGGA
ACTGGCAAGAGCTCTTGGTGGATCATCAACCCTGATGGGGGGAAGAGCGGAAAAGCCCCCCGGCGGCGGG
CTGTCTCCATGGACAATAGCAACAAGTATACCAAGAGCCGTGGCCGCGCAGCCAAGAAGAAGGCAGCCCT
GCAGACAGCCCCCGAATCAGCTGACGACAGTCCCTCCCAGCTCTCCAAGTGGCCTGGCGCCCCCACGTCA
CGCAGCAGTGATGAGCTGGATGCGTGGACGGACTTCCGTTCACGCACCAATTCTAACGCCAGCACAGTCA
GTGGCCGCCTGTCGCCCATCATGGCAAGCACAGAGTTGGATGAAGTCCAGGACGATGATGCGCCTCTCGC
GCCCATGCTCTACAGCAGCTCAGCCAGCCTGTCACCTTCAGTAAGCAAGCCGTGCACGGTGGAACTGCCA
CGGCTGACTGATATGGCAGGCACCATGAATCTGAATGATGGGCTGACTGAAAACCTCATGGACGACCTGC
TGGATAACATCACGCTCGGCGGCCGCATACCGGTCGCCACCATGGTGAGCAAGGGCGAGGAGCTGTTCAC
CGGGGTGGTGCCCATCCTGGTCGAGCTGGACGGCGACGTAAACGGCCACAAGTTCAGCGTGTCCGGCGAG
GGCGAGGGCGATGCCACCTACGGCAAGCTGACCCTGAAGTTCATCTGCACCACCGGCAAGCTGCCCGTGC
CCTGGCCCACCCTCGTGACCACCCTGTCCTGGGGCGTGCAGTGCTTCGCCCGCTACCCCGACCACATGAA
GCAGCACGACTTCTTCAAGTCCGCCATGCCCGAAGGCTACGTCCAGGAGCGCACCATCTTCTTCAAGGAC
GACGGCAACTACAAGACCCGCGCCGAGGTGAAGTTCGAGGGCGACACCCTGGTGAACCGCATCGAGCTGA
AGGGCATCGACTTCAAGGAGGACGGCAACATCCTGGGGCACAAGCTGGAGTACAACTACTTTAGCGACAA
CGTCTATATCACCGCCGACAAGCAGAAGAACGGCATCAAGGCCAACTTCAAGATCCGCCACAACATCGAG
GACGGCGGCGTGCAGCTCGCCGACCACTACCAGCAGAACACCCCCATCGGCGACGGCCCCGTGCTGCTGC
CCGACAACCACTACCTGAGCACCCAGTCCAAGCTGAGCAAAGACCCCAACGAGAAGCGCGATCACATGGT
CCTGCTGGAGTTCGTGACCGCCGCCGGGATCACTCTCGGCATGGACGAGCTGTACCAAACCATGGGGAGC
GGGGCTACCAACTTCTCCCTCCTCAAGCAGGCAGGGGACGTCGAGGAAAATCCTGGACCCATGAAAGGCC
GCAAGCCTCGCGATCTGGAGTTGCCTCTCAGCCCTAGCCTCCTGGGGGGACAGGGCCCTGAGCGCACACC
CGGGTCCGGCACCTCTAGTGGTTTGCAGGCTCCGGGACCTGCCCTGTCACCCTCCAAGCGCAGCGGCCTG
GAGGATCCTGCCACACCCAGCAAAAAACCAAGGACCCCCTCAGTCAGCTCGCGGTTAGAGCGACTGACGC
TCCAGTCTTCTTTCCAATTCCCGTCCGGCGGCATACCGGTCGCCACCATGGTGAGCAAGGGCGAGGAGGA
TAACATGGCCTCTCTCCCAGCGACACATGAGTTACACATCTTTGGCTCCATCAACGGTGTGGACTTTGAC
ATGGTGGGTCAGGGCACCGGCAATCCAAATGATGGTTATGAGGAGTTAAACCTGAAGTCCACCAAGGGTG
ACCTCCAGTTCTCCCCCTGGATTCTGGTCCCTCATATCGGGTATGGCTTCCATCAGTACCTGCCCTACCC
TGACGGGATGTCGCCTTTCCAGGCCGCCATGGTAGATGGCTCCGGCTACCAAGTCCATCGCACAATGCAG
TTTGAAGATGGTGCCTCCCTTACTGTTAACTACCGCTACACCTACGAGGGAAGCCACATCAAAGGAGAGG
CCCAGGTGAAGGGGACTGGTTTCCCTGCTGACGGTCCTGTGATGACCAACTCGCTGACCGCTGCGGACTG
GTGCAGGTCGAAGAAGACTTACCCCAACGACAAAACCATCATCAGTACCTTTAAGTGGAGTTACACCACT
GGAAATGGCAAGCGCTACCGGAGCACTGCGCGGACCACCTACACCTTTGCCAAGCCAATGGCGGCTAACT
ATCTGAAGAACCAGCCGATGTACGTGTTCCGTAAGACGGAGCTCAAGCACTCCAAGACCGAGCTCAACTT
CAAGGAGTGGCAAAAGGCCTTTACCGATGTGATGGGCATGGACGAGCTGTACAAGTAAAGCGGCCGCGAC
TCTAGAGGGCCCTATTCTATAGTGTCACCTAAATGCTAGAGCTCGCTGATCAGCCTCGACTGTGCCTTCT
AGTTGCCAGCCATCTGTTGTTTGCCCCTCCCCCGTGCCTTCCTTGACCCTGGAAGGTGCCACTCCCACTG
TCCTTTCCTAATAAAATGAGGAAATTGCATCGCATTGTCTGAGTAGGTGTCATTCTATTCTGGGGGGTGG
GGTGGGGCAGGACAGCAAGGGGGAGGATTGGGAAGACAATAGCAGGCATGCTGGGGATGCGGTGGGCTCT
ATGGCTTCTGAGGCGGAAAGAACCAGTGGCGGTAATACGGTTATCCACAGAATCAGGGGATAACGCAGGA
AAGAACATGTGAGCAAAAGGCCAGCAAAAGGCCAGGAACCGTAAAAAGGCCGCGTTGCTGGCGTTTTTCC
ATAGGCTCCGCCCCCCTGACGAGCATCACAAAAATCGACGCTCAAGTCAGAGGTGGCGAAACCCGACAGG
ACTATAAAGATACCAGGCGTTTCCCCCTGGAAGCTCCCTCGTGCGCTCTCCTGTTCCGACCCTGCCGCTT
ACCGGATACCTGTCCGCCTTTCTCCCTTCGGGAAGCGTGGCGCTTTCTCATAGCTCACGCTGTAGGTATC
TCAGTTCGGTGTAGGTCGTTCGCTCCAAGCTGGGCTGTGTGCACGAACCCCCCGTTCAGCCCGACCGCTG
CGCCTTATCCGGTAACTATCGTCTTGAGTCCAACCCGGTAAGACACGACTTATCGCCACTGGCAGCAGCC
ACTGGTAACAGGATTAGCAGAGCGAGGTATGTAGGCGGTGCTACAGAGTTCTTGAAGTGGTGGCCTAACT
ACGGCTACACTAGAAGAACAGTATTTGGTATCTGCGCTCTGCTGAAGCCAGTTACCTTCGGAAAAAGAGT
TGGTAGCTCTTGATCCGGCAAACAAACCACCGCTGGTAGCGGTGGTTTTTTTGTTTGCAAGCAGCAGATT
ACGCGCAGAAAAAAAGGATCTCAAGAAGATCCTTTGATCTTTTCTACGGGGTCTGACGCTCAGTGGAACG
AAAACTCACGTTAAGGGATTTTGGTCATAACTTGTTTATTGCAGCTTATAATGGTTACAAATAAAGCAAT
AGCATCACAAATTTCACAAATAAAGCATTTTTTTCACTGCATTCTAGTTGTGGTTTGTCCAAACTCATCA
ATGTATCTTATCATGTCTGGATCCGCTTCAGGCACCGGGCTTGCGGGTCATGCACCAGGTGCGCGGTCCT
TCGGGCACCTCGACGTCGGCGGTGACGGTGAAGCCGAGCCGCTCGTAGAAGGGGAGGTTGCGGGGCGCGG
AGGTCTCCAGGAAGGCGGGCACCCCGGCGCGCTCGGCCGCCTCCACTCCGGGGAGCACGACGGCGCTGCC
CAGACCCTTGCCCTGGTGGTCGGGCGAGACGCCGACGGTGGCCAGGAACCACGCGGGCTCCTTGGGCCGG
TGCGGCGCCAGGAGGCCTTCCATCTGTTGCTGCGCGGCCAGCCTGGAACCGCTCAACTCGGCCATGCGCG
GGCCGATCTCGGCGAACACCGCCCCCGCTTCGACGCTCTCCGGCGTGGTCCAGACCGCCACCGCGGCGCC
GTCGTCCGCGACCCACACCTTGCCGATGTCGAGCCCGACGCGCGTGAGGAAGAGTTCTTGCAGCTCGGTG
ACCCGCTCGATGTGGCGGTCCGGGTCGACGGTGTGGCGCGTGGCGGGGTAGTCGGCGAACGCGGCGGCGA
GGGTGCGTACGGCCCGGGGGACGTCGTCGCGGGTGGCGAGGCGCACCGTGGGCTTGTACTCGGTCATGGT
GGCCTGCAGAGTCGCTCTGTGTTCGAGGCCACACGCGTCACCTTAATATGCGAAGTGGACCTGGGACCGC
GCCGCCCCGACTGCATCTGCGTGTTTTCGCCAATGACAAGACGCTGGGCGGGGTTTGTGTCATCATAGAA
CTAAAGACATGCAAATATATTTCTTCCGGGGACACCGCCAGCAAACGCGAGCAACGGGCCACGGGGATGA
AGCAGCTGGCTAGCTAAAAGTTTTGTTACTTTATAGAAGAAATTTTGAGTTTTTGTTTTTTTTTAATAAA
TAAATAAACATAAATAAATTGTTTGTTGAATTTATTATTAGTATGTAAGTGTAAATATAATAAAACTTAA
TATCTATTCAAATTAATAAATAAACCTCGATATACAGACCGATAAAACACATGCGTCAATTTTACGCATG
ATTATCTTTAACGTACGTCACAATATGATTATCTTTCTAGGGTTAATTCGAACAGCTGGTTCTTTCCGCC
TCAGGACTCTTCCTTTTTCAATAAATCAATCTAAAGTATATATGAGTAAACTTGGTCTGACAGTTACCAA
TGCTTAATCAGTGAGGCACCTATCTCAGCGATCTGTCTATTTCGTTCATCCATAGTTGCCTGACTCCCCG
TCGTGTAGATAACTACGATACGGGAGGGCTTACCATCTGGCCCCAGTGCTGCAATGATACCGCGAGACCC
ACGCTCACCGGCTCCAGATTTATCAGCAATAAACCAGCCAGCCGGAAGGGCCGAGCGCAGAAGTGGTCCT
GCAACTTTATCCGCCTCCATCCAGTCTATTAATTGTTGCCGGGAAGCTAGAGTAAGTAGTTCGCCAGTTA
ATAGTTTGCGCAACGTTGTTGCCATTGCTACAGGCATCGTGGTGTCACGCTCGTCGTTTGGTATGGCTTC
ATTCAGCTCCGGTTCCCAACGATCAAGGCGAGTTACATGATCCCCCATGTTGTGCAAAAAAGCGGTTAGC
TCCTTCGGTCCTCCGATCGTTGTCAGAAGTAAGTTGGCCGCAGTGTTATCACTCATGGTTATGGCAGCAC
TGCATAATTCTCTTACTGTCATGCCATCCGTAAGATGCTTTTCTGTGACTGGTGAGTACTCAACCAAGTC
ATTCTGAGAATAGTGTATGCGGCGACCGAGTTGCTCTTGCCCGGCGTCAATACGGGATAATACCGCGCCA
CATAGCAGAACTTTAAAAGTGCTCATCATTGGAAAACGTTCTTCGGGGCGAAAACTCTCAAGGATCTTAC
CGCTGTTGAGATCCAGTTCGATGTAACCCACTCGTGCACCCAACTGATCTTCAGCATCTTTTACTTTCAC
CAGCGTTTCTGGGTGAGCAAAAACAGGAAGGCAAAATGCCGCAAAAAAGGGAATAAGGGCGACACGGAAA
TGTTGAATACTCATACTCTTCCTTTTTCAAT
